>Addgene plasmid #184964 | pSCL.027 | addgene full sequence | sequence record 376685 | Addgene NGS Result
TTTTCTTTAATTTCTTTTTTTACTTTCTATTTTTAATTTATATATTTATATTAAAAAATTTAAATTATAA
TTATTTTTATAGCACGTGATGAAAAGGACCCAGGTGGCACTTTTCGGGGAAATGTGCGCGGAACCCCTAT
TTGTTTATTTTTCTAAATACATTCAAATATGTATCCGCTCATGAGACAATAACCCTGATAAATGCTTCAA
TAATATTGAAAAAGGAAGAGTATGAGTATTCAACATTTCCGTGTCGCCCTTATTCCCTTTTTTGCGGCAT
TTTGCCTTCCTGTTTTTGCTCACCCAGAAACGCTGGTGAAAGTAAAAGATGCTGAAGATCAGTTGGGTGC
ACGAGTGGGTTACATCGAACTGGATCTCAACAGCGGTAAGATCCTTGAGAGTTTTCGCCCCGAAGAACGT
TTTCCAATGATGAGCACTTTTAAAGTTCTGCTATGTGGCGCGGTATTATCCCGTATTGACGCCGGGCAAG
AGCAACTCGGTCGCCGCATACACTATTCTCAGAATGACTTGGTTGAGTACTCACCAGTCACAGAAAAGCA
TCTTACGGATGGCATGACAGTAAGAGAATTATGCAGTGCTGCCATAACCATGAGTGATAACACTGCGGCC
AACTTACTTCTGACAACGATCGGAGGACCGAAGGAGCTAACCGCTTTTTTGCACAACATGGGGGATCATG
TAACTCGCCTTGATCGTTGGGAACCGGAGCTGAATGAAGCCATACCAAACGACGAGCGTGACACCACGAT
GCCTGTAGCAATGGCAACAACGTTGCGCAAACTATTAACTGGCGAACTACTTACTCTAGCTTCCCGGCAA
CAATTAATAGACTGGATGGAGGCGGATAAAGTTGCAGGACCACTTCTGCGCTCGGCCCTTCCGGCTGGCT
GGTTTATTGCTGATAAATCTGGAGCCGGTGAGCGTGGGTCTCGCGGTATCATTGCAGCACTGGGGCCAGA
TGGTAAGCCCTCCCGTATCGTAGTTATCTACACGACGGGGAGTCAGGCAACTATGGATGAACGAAATAGA
CAGATCGCTGAGATAGGTGCCTCACTGATTAAGCATTGGTAACTGTCAGACCAAGTTTACTCATATATAC
TTTAGATTGATTTAAAACTTCATTTTTAATTTAAAAGGATCTAGGTGAAGATCCTTTTTGATAATCTCAT
GACCAAAATCCCTTAACGTGAGTTTTCGTTCCACTGAGCGTCAGACCCCGTAGAAAAGATCAAAGGATCT
TCTTGAGATCCTTTTTTTCTGCGCGTAATCTGCTGCTTGCAAACAAAAAAACCACCGCTACCAGCGGTGG
TTTGTTTGCCGGATCAAGAGCTACCAACTCTTTTTCCGAAGGTAACTGGCTTCAGCAGAGCGCAGATACC
AAATACTGTTCTTCTAGTGTAGCCGTAGTTAGGCCACCACTTCAAGAACTCTGTAGCACCGCCTACATAC
CTCGCTCTGCTAATCCTGTTACCAGTGGCTGCTGCCAGTGGCGATAAGTCGTGTCTTACCGGGTTGGACT
CAAGACGATAGTTACCGGATAAGGCGCAGCGGTCGGGCTGAACGGGGGGTTCGTGCACACAGCCCAGCTT
GGAGCGAACGACCTACACCGAACTGAGATACCTACAGCGTGAGCTATGAGAAAGCGCCACGCTTCCCGAA
GGGAGAAAGGCGGACAGGTATCCGGTAAGCGGCAGGGTCGGAACAGGAGAGCGCACGAGGGAGCTTCCAG
GGGGAAACGCCTGGTATCTTTATAGTCCTGTCGGGTTTCGCCACCTCTGACTTGAGCGTCGATTTTTGTG
ATGCTCGTCAGGGGGGCGGAGCCTATGGAAAAAGGCCAGCAACGCGGCCTTTTTACGGTTCCTGGCCTTT
TGCTGGCCTTTTGCTGGCCTTTTGCTCAAGTAGAGGGGGTAATTTTTCCCCTTTATTTTGTTCATACATT
CTTAAATTGCTTTGCCTCTCCTTTTGGAAAGCTATACTTCGGAGCACTGTTGAGCGAAGGCTCATTAGAT
ATATTTTCTGTCATTTTCCTTAACCCAAAAATAAGGGAAAGGGTCCAAAAAGCGCTCGGACAACTGTTGA
CCGTGATCCGAAGGACTGGCTATACAGTGTTCACAAAATAGCCAAGCTGAAAATAATGTGTAGCTATGTT
CAGTTAGTTTGGCTAGCAAAGATATAAAAGCAGGTCGGAAATATTTATGGGCATTATTATGCAGAGCATC
AACATGATAAAAAAAAACAGTTGAATATTCCCTCAAAACGCCACATGAAATCTGCAGAGTATCTGAATAC
GTTCCGCCTTAGGAATTTGGGCCTCCCCGTGATGAACAATCTCCACGATATGAGCAAGGCGACTCGAATA
TCCGTGGAAACGCTGAGACTGCTCATCTATACAGCAGACTTTCGGTACAGGATCTACACGGTCGAAAAGA
AGGGGCCTGAGAAACGCATGCGAACAATTTATCAACCTAGCCGAGAGCTCAAGGCGTTGCAGGGCTGGGT
TCTTCGAAACATCCTTGACAAACTCTCATCATCACCCTTTAGTATTGGGTTTGAAAAGCACCAAAGCATC
CTTAACAACGCGACGCCACACATAGGTGCCAATTTCATATTGAACATCGACTTGGAGGATTTTTTTCCGA
GCCTCACAGCCAATAAAGTGTTCGGTGTTTTTCACAGTCTTGGGTACAATCGCCTTATTAGTTCCGTTCT
TACCAAGATTTGTTGTTACAAGAATCTCTTGCCCCAGGGAGCACCCAGCAGTCCGAAATTGGCGAATTTG
ATTTGTTCCAAGCTCGATTATCGAATACAAGGGTACGCGGGCAGCCGGGGACTCATCTATACCCGCTACG
CAGACGATCTTACGCTGTCTGCCCAATCAATGAAGAAGGTCGTAAAGGCGCGGGATTTCTTGTTTTCTAT
CATCCCGTCCGAGGGCTWGGTAATTAATTCCAAAAAGACTTGTATCTCAGGACCACGATCTCAGCGAAAA
GTGACAGGACTCGTCATTTCTCAAGAAAAAGTCGGTATAGGGAGAGAGAAGTATAAGGAAATCCGCGCGA
AGATCCACCACATATTCTGTGGCAAGAGCAGCGAGATAGAACACGTCCGAGGCTGGTTGTCCTTCATACT
GAGCGTGGACTCAAAAAGCCACCGCCGGTTGATCACCTATATTTCAAAACTGGAAAAGAAATATGGAAAG
AACCCACTCAACAAAGCTAAAACATAGACCGGTTAGATGCGCACCCTTAGCGAGAGGTTTATCATTAAGG
TCAACCTCTGGATGTTGTTTCGGCATCCTGCATTGAATCTGAGTTACTGTCTGTTTTCCTTGTTGGAACG
GAGAGCATCGCCTGATGCTCTCCGAGCCAACCAGGAAACCCGTTATTTCTGACGTAAGGGTGCGCAACCG
GTTAGTAATGAGTTTAAACAAAGAAAGTGGAATATTCATTCATATCATATTTTTTCTATTAACTGCCTGG
TTTCTTTTAAATTTTTTATTGGTTGTCGACTTGAACGGAGTGACAATATATATATATATATTTAATAATG
ACATCATTATCTGTAAATCTGATTCTTAATGCTATTCTAGTTATGTAAGAGTGGTCCTTTCCATAAAAAA
AAAAAAAAGAAAAAAGAATTTTAGGAATACAATGCAGCTTGTAAGTAAAATCTGGAATATTCATATCGCC
ACAACTTCTTATGCTTATAAAAGCACTAATGCCTGAATTTATGTTGAAAATATGTGTCACAAATAAAGAA
ACTGTGACATCTGACACATTTCCACGTACCCAATTCGCCCTATAGTGAGTCGTATTACGCGCGCTCACTG
GCCGTCGTTTTACAACGTCGTGACTGGGAAAACCCTGGCGTTACCCAACTTAATCGCCTTGCAGCACATC
CCCCTTTCGCCAGCTGGCGTAATAGCGAAGAGGCCCGCACCGATCGCCCTTCCCAACAGTTGCGCAGCCT
GAATGGCGAATGG
[124 nt withheld, positions 4004-4127]
C
[91 nt withheld, positions 4129-4219]
A
[49 nt withheld, positions 4221-4269]
CCTTTGACGTTGGAGTCCACGTTCTTT
[37 nt withheld, positions 4297-4333]
ACCCTATCTCGGTCTATTCTTTTGATTTATAAGGGATTTTGCCGATTTCGGCCTATTGGTTAAAAAATGA
GCTGATTTAACAAAAATTTAACGCGAATTTTAACAAAATATTAACGCTTACAATTTCCTGATGCGGTATT
TTCTCCTTACGCATCTGTGCGGTATTTCACACCGCATAGGGTAATAACTGATATAATTAAATTGAAGCTC
TAATTTGTGAGTTTAGTATACATGCATTTACTTATAATACAGTTTTTTAGTTTTGCTGGCCGCATCTTCT
CAAATATGCTTCCCAGCCTGCTTTTCTGTAACGTTCACCCTCTACCTTAGCATCCCTTCCCTTTGCAAAT
AGTCCTCTTCCAACAATAATAATGTCAGATCCTGTAGAGACCACATCATCCACGGTTCTATACTGTTGAC
CCAATGCGTCTCCCTTGTCATCTAAACCCACACCGGGTGTCATAATCAACCAATCGTAACCTTCATCTCT
TCCACCCATGTCTCTTTGAGCAATAAAGCCGATAACAAAATCTTTGTCGCTCTTCGCAATGTCAACAGTA
CCCTTAGTATATTCTCCAGTAGATAGGGAGCCCTTGCATGACAATTCTGCTAACATCAAAAGGCCTCTAG
GTTCCTTTGTTACTTCTTCTGCCGCCTGCTTCAAACCGCTAACAATACCTGGGCCCACCACACCGTGTGC
ATTCGTAATGTCTGCCCATTCTGCTATTCTGTATACACCCGCAGAGTACTGCAATTTGACTGTATTACCA
ATGTCAGCAAATTTTCTGTCTTCGAAGAGTAAAAAATTGTACTTGGCGGATAATGCCTTTAGCGGCTTAA
CTGTGCCCTCCATGGAAAAATCAGTCAAGATATCCACATGTGTTTTTAGTAAACAAATTTTGGGACCTAA
TGCTTCAACTAACTCCAGTAATTCCTTGGTGGTACGAACATCCAATGAAGCACACAAGTTTGTTTGCTTT
TCGTGCATGATATTAAATAGCTTGGCAGCAACAGGACTAGGATGAGTAGCAGCACGTTCCTTATATGTAG
CTTTCGACATGATTTATCTTCGTTTCCTGCAGGTTTTTGTTCTGTGCAGTTGGGTTAAGAATACTGGGCA
ATTTCATGTTTCTTCAACACTACATATGCGTATATATACCAATCTAAGTCTGTGCTCCTTCCTTCGTTCT
TCCTTCTGTTCGGAGATTACCGAATCAAAAAAATTTCAAGGAAACCGAAATCAAAAAAAAGAATAAAAAA
AAAATGATGAATTGAAAAGGTGGTATGGTGCACTCTCAGTACAATCTGCTCTGATGCCGCATAGTTAAGC
CAGCCCCGACACCCGCCAACACCCGCTGACGCGCCCTGACGGGCTTGTCTGCTCCCGGCATCCGCTTACA
GACAAGCTGTGACCGTCTCCGGGAGCTGCATGTGTCAGAGGTTTTCACCGTCATCACCGAAACGCGCGAG
ACGAAAGGGCCTCGTGATACGCCTATTTTTATAGGTTAATGTCATGATAATAATGGTTTCTTAGACGGAT
CGCTTGCCTGTAACTTACACGCGCCTCGTATCTTTTAATGATGGAATAATTTGGGAATTTACTCTGTGTT
TATTTATTTTTATGTTTTGTATTTGGATTTTAGAAAGTAAATAAAGAAGGTAGAAGAGTTACGGAATGAA
GAAAAAAAAATAAACAAAGGTTTAAAAAATTTCAACAAAAAGCGTACTTTACATATATATTTATTAGACA
AGAAAAGCAGATTAAATAGATATACATTCGATTAACGATAAGTAAAATGTAAAATCACAGGATTTTCGTG
TGTGGTCTTCTACACAGACAAGATGAAACAATTCGGCATTAATACCTGAGAGCAGGAAGAGCAAGATAAA
AGGTAGTATTTGTTGGCGATCCCCCTAGAGTCTTTTACATCTTCGGAAAACAAAAACTATT
Features (pLannotate 1.2.2; 14 found; start..end, strand, type, name):
    127..231     +  promoter       AmpR promoter: bla
    232..1092    +  CDS            AmpR: β-lactamase; bla; confers resistance to ampicillin, carbenicillin, and related antibiotics
   1263..1851    +  rep_origin     ori: high-copy-number ColE1/pMB1/pBR322/pUC origin of replication
   2285..3244    +  CDS            RT86_ECOLX: Protein predicted: Swiss-Prot protein existence level 4. Participates in the synthesis of a msDNA (a branched RNA linked by a 2',5'-phosphodiester linkage to a single-stranded DNA) of unknown function. The retron transcript serves as primer and template to the reaction, and codes for the RT. From Escherichia coli.
   3544..3563    +  promoter       LEU2 promoter (fragment): S. cerevisiae LEU2
   3819..3837    -  promoter       T7 promoter: promoter for bacteriophage T7 RNA polymerase
   3845..4000    +  CDS            lacZα (fragment): LacZα fragment of β-galactosidase; lacZ fragment
   4004..4432    +  rep_origin     f1 ori (sequence partly withheld): f1 bacteriophage origin of replication; arrow indicates direction of (+) strand synthesis
   4460..4511    -  misc_feature   bom (fragment): basis of mobility region from pBR322
   4590..5393    -  CDS            URA3: orotidine-5'-phosphate decarboxylase, required for uracil biosynthesis; S. cerevisiae URA3; yeast auxotrophic marker, counterselectable with 5-fluoroorotic acid (5-FOA)
   5394..5609    -  promoter       URA3 promoter: S. cerevisiae URA3
   5617..5666    -  misc_feature   bom (fragment): basis of mobility region from pBR322
   5768..5803    -  CDS            rop (fragment): Rop protein, which maintains plasmids at low copy number; rop
   5871..90      -  misc_feature   CEN/ARS (across the origin): S. cerevisiae CEN6 centromere fused to an autonomously replicating sequence
