[The description below was written by a language model from this plasmid's Addgene catalogue record and pLannotate feature annotations shown in this document.]
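Description:
pSCL.027 is a yeast expression plasmid built on the pZS165 backbone that carries the Eco1 retron components from E. coli: the retron reverse transcriptase (RT) and its cognate non-coding RNA (ncRNA). It is a shuttle vector. In bacteria it replicates from a high-copy ColE1/pUC-type origin and is selected with ampicillin through the bla gene and its native promoter. In Saccharomyces cerevisiae it is maintained through a CEN6/ARS element, which gives stable, low-copy, centromeric propagation, and is selected by uracil prototrophy via URA3 under its own promoter; URA3 also allows counterselection with 5-FOA. An f1 origin, a T7 promoter, and fragments of lacZα, bom, rop and the LEU2 promoter are also annotated and appear to be remnants of the parental backbone rather than functional parts of the design.

The payload is driven by the Gal7 promoter according to the catalogue entry, which in yeast would make expression galactose-inducible, although this promoter is not itself annotated in the feature table. The RT coding sequence is human codon optimized and is detected as a match to the E. coli retron RT. The ncRNA is the wild-type form with an a1/a2 region length of 12; it is not separately annotated, so its exact position relative to the RT cannot be read from the table. In a retron system the RT uses the folded ncRNA as both primer and template to produce multicopy single-stranded DNA (msDNA) inside the cell. The plasmid is intended for expressing these two components in yeast, in the context of work using retron-derived DNA for precise genome editing, where this wild-type ncRNA presumably represents the unmodified form of the system.
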