Addgene plasmid #184964: pSCL.027
Purpose: Express -Eco1 RT and ncRNA in yeast
Depositing lab: Seth Shipman. Depositing organization: J. David Gladstone Institutes. Publication: Precise genome editing across kingdoms of life using retron-derived DNA. Lopez SC, Crawford KD, Lear SK, Bhattarai-Kline S, Shipman SL. Nat Chem Biol. 2022 Feb;18(2):199-206. doi: 10.1038/s41589-021-00927-y. Epub 2021 Dec 23. PubMed 34949838.
Backbone
  Vector backbone: pZS165 (Addgene plasmid #114451)
  Vector type: Yeast Expression
Growth in bacteria
  Bacterial resistance: Ampicillin, 100 μg/mL
  Growth temperature: 37°C
  Growth strain: DH5alpha
  Copy number: High Copy
Gene/Insert
  Gene/Insert name: Eco1: RT and ncRNA(wt), a1/a2 length: 12
  Species: E. coli
  Mutation: human codon optimized RT
  Promoter: Gal7
  Cloning method: Gibson Cloning
Terms and licenses: Academic/Nonprofit Terms; Industry Terms: Not Available to Industry
How to cite: pSCL.027 was a gift from Seth Shipman (Addgene plasmid # 184964 ; http://n2t.net/addgene:184964 ; RRID:Addgene_184964)
